>Addgene plasmid #221709 | pGY53 | addgene full sequence | sequence record 468999 | Addgene Long Read Sequencing Result
CCAACTGACCAGAGGCAGGGTAGCGGATTGACGGCTCCATCTCCTTCACTTACAAGGTCTATTGAAAGCC
CTTTAGCATCACCAAGCGGAGAATAGATTGTTAAGCTTATTTTTTGTATACTGTTTTGTGATAGCACGAA
GTTTTTCCACGGTATCTTGTTAAAAATATATATTTGTGGCGGGCTTACCTACATCAAATTAATAAGAGAC
TAATTATAAACTAAACACACAAGCAAGCTACTTTAGGGTAAAAGTTTATAAATGCTTTTGACGTATAAAC
GTTGCTTGTATTTATTATTACAATTAAAGGTGGATAGAAAACCTAGAGACTAGTTAGAAACTAATCTCAG
GTTTGCGTTAAACTAAATCAGAGCCCGAGAGGTTAACAGAACCTAGAAGGGGACTAGATATCCGGGTAGG
GAAACAAAAAAAAAAAACAAGACAGCCACATATTAGGGAGACTAGTTAGAAGCTAGTTCCAGGACTAGGA
AAATAAAAGACAATGATACCACAGTCTAGTTGACAACTAGATAGATTCTAGATTGAGGCCAAAGTCTCTG
AGATCCAGGTTAGTTGCAACTAATACTAGTTAGTATCTAGTCTCCTATAACTCTGAAGCTAGAATAACTT
ACTACTATTATCCTCACCACTGTTCAGCTGCGCAAACGGAGTGATTGCAAGGTGTTCAGAGACTAGTTAT
TGACTAGTCAGTGACTAGCAATAACTAACAAGGTATTAACCTACCATGTCTGCCATCACCCTGCACTTCC
TCGGGCTCAGCAGCCTTTTCCTCCTCATTTTCATGCTCATTTTCCTTGTTTAAGACTGTGACTAGTCAAA
GACTAGTCCAGAACCACAAAGGAGAAATGTCTTACCACTTTCTTCATTGCTTGTCTCTTTTGCATTATCC
ATGTCTGCAACTAGTTAGAGTCTAGTTAGTGACTAGTCCGACGAGGACTTGCTTGTCTCCGGATTGTTGG
AGGAACTCTCCAGGGCCTCAAGATCCACAACAGAGCCTTCTAGAAGACTGGTCAATAACTAGTTGGTCTT
TGTCTGAGTCTGACTTACGAGGTTGCATACTCGCTCCCTTTGCCTCGTCAATCGATGAGAAAAAGCGCCA
AAACTCGCAATATGGCTTTGAACCACACGGTGCTGAGACTAGTTAGAATCTAGTCCCAAACTAGCTTGGA
TAGCTTACCTTTGCCCTTTGCGTTGCGACAGGTCTTGCAGGGTATGGTTCCTTTCTCACCAGCTGATTTA
GCTGCCTTGCTACCCTCACGGCGGATCTGCATAAAGAGTGGCTAGAGGTTATAAATTAGCACTGATCCTA
GGTACGGGGCTGAATGTAACTTGCCCTTCCTTTCTCATCGCGCGGCAAGACAGGCTTGCTCAAATTCCTA
CCAGTCACAGGGGTATGCACGGCGTACGGACCACTTGAACTAGTCACAGATTAGTTAGCAACTAGTCTGC
ATTGAATGGCTGTACTTACGGGCCCTCGCCATTGTCCTGATCATTTCCAGCTTCACCCTCGTTGCTGCAA
AGTAGTTAGTGACTAGTCAAGGACTAGTTGAAATGGGAGAAGAAACTCACGAATTCTCGACACCCTTAGT
ATTGTGGTCCTTGGACTTGGTGCTGCTATATATTAGCTAATACACTAGTTAGACTCACAGAAACTTACGC
AGCTCGCTTGCGCTTCTTGGTAGGAGTCGGGGTTGGGAGAACAGTGCCTTCAAACAAGCCTTCATACCAT
GCTACTTGACTAGTCAGGGACTAGTCACCAAGTAATCTAGATAGGACTTGCCTTTGGCCTCCATCAGTTC
CTTCATAGTGGGAGGTCCATTGTGCAATGTAAACTCCATGCCGTGGGAGTTCTTGTCCTTCAAGTGCTTG
ACCAATATGTTTCTGTTGGCAGAGGGAACCTGTCAACTAGTTAATAACTAGTCAGAAACTAGTATAGCAG
TAGACTCACTGTACGCTTGAGGCATCCCTTCACTCGGCAGTAGACTTCATATGGATGGATATCAGGCACG
CCATTGTCGTCCTGTGGACTAGTCAGTAACTAGGCTTAAAGCTAGTCGGGTCGGCTTACTATCTTGAAAT
CCGGCAGCGTAAGCTCCCCGTCCTTAACTGCCTCGAGATAGTGACAGTACTCTGGGGACTTTCGGAGATC
GTTATCGCGAATGCTCGGCATACTAATCGTTGACTAGTCTTGGACTAGTCCCGAGCAAAAAGGATTGGAG
GAGGAGGAGGAAGGTGAGAGTGAGACAAAGAGCGAAATAAGAGCTTCAAAGGCTATCTCTAAGCAGTATG
AAGGTTAAGTATCTAGTTCTTGACTAGATTTAAAAGAGATTTCGACTAGTTATGTACCTGGAGTTTGGAT
ATAGGAATGTGTTGTGGTAACGAAATGTAAGGGGGAGGAAAGAAAAAGTCGGTCAAGAGGTAACTCTAAG
TCGGCCATTCCTTTTTGGGAGGCGCTAACCATAAACGGCATGGTCGACTTAGAGTTAGCTCAGGGAATTT
AGGGAGTTATCTGCGACCACTGGACTCTCACCGTTTCCATTGGGGTACTAACATAGCCATCAAATGCCGG
CCCGTGTTTAATCTCCTCGAGATGGCTGGGCTCACATGCGTTCTACTCAAAAACTCTTATACCTAGGCCC
TCTCCCAATCGTGTATGTTTGGACCTTCCTCTCTCACACTTTGGATAACATCAAGCATACTGCAGATTTT
GACCTAGTTAACAAGGCACATCATGCTATCACTTCCAACACTCTTGCTGAGCGCGTTCTGCCTTGCCTTT
CTGGTTCTACGAAGTATCCAGTCCCGCCTGCAACGCCGCAGAAACGCCAAAAGGTGGGGTTGTCAACCGC
CAGCTAGAGCTCCATCGGGATTCTTTGGCATTCCGCCGTTCCTCGGTGGTCGCAGATAACTCCCTAAATT
CCCTGAGCTAACTCTAAGTCGACCATGCCGTTTATGGTTAGCGCCTCCCAAAAAGGAATGGCCGACTTAG
AGTTACCTCTTGACCGACTTTTTCTTTCCTCCCCCTTACATTTCGTTACCACAACACATTCCTATATCCA
AACTCCAGGTACATAACTAGTCGAAATCTCTTTTAAATCTAGTCAAGAACTAGATACTTAACCTTCATAC
TGCTTAGAGATAGCCTTTGAAGCTCTTATTTCGCTCTTTGTCTCACTCTCACCTTCCTCCTCCTCCTCCA
ATCCTTTTTGCTCGGGACTAGTCCAAGACTAGTCAACGATTAGTATGCCGAGCATTCGCGATAACGATCT
CCGAAAGTCCCCAGAGTACTGTCACTATCTCGAGGCAGTTAAGGACGGGGAGCTTACGCTGCCGGATTTC
AAGATAGTAAGCCGACCCGACTAGCTTTAAGCCTAGTTACTGACTAGTCCACAGGACGACAATGGCGTGC
CTGATATCCATCCATATGAAGTCTACTGCCGAGTGAAGGGATGCCTCAAGCGTACAGTGAGTCTACTGCT
ATACTAGTTTCTGACTAGTTATTAACTAGTTGACAGGTTCCCTCTGCCAACAGAAACATATTGGTCAAGC
ACTTGAAGGATAAGAACTCCCACGGCATGGAGTTTACATTGCACAATGGACCTCCCACTATGAAGGAACT
GATGGAGGCCAAAGGCAAGTCCTATCTAGATTACTTGGTGACTAGTCCCTGACTAGTCAAGTAGCATGGT
ATGAAGGCTTGTTTGAAGGCACTGTTCTCCCAACCCCGACTCCTACCAAGAAGCGCAAGCGAGCTGCGTA
AGTTTCTGTGAGTCTAACTAGTGTATTAGCTAATATATAGCAGCACCAAGTCCAAGGACCACAATACTAA
GGGTGTCGAGAATTCGTGAGTTTCTTCTCCCATTTCAACTAGTCCTTGACTAGTCACTAACTACTTTGCA
GCAACGAGGGTGAAGCTGGAAATGATCAGGACAATGGCGAGGGCCCGTAAGTACAGCCATTCAATGCAGA
CTAGTTGCTAACTAATCTGTGACTAGTTCAAGTGGTCCGTACGCCGTGCATACCCCTGTGACTGGTAGGA
ATTTGAGCAAGCCTGTCTTGCCGCGCGATGAGAAAGGAAAGGCAAGTTACATTCAGCCCCGTACCTAGGA
TCAGTGCTAATTTATAACCTCTAGCCACTCTTTATGCAGATCCGCCGTGAGGGTAGCAAGGCAGCTAAAT
CAGCTGGTGAGAAAGGAACCATACCCTGCAAGACCTGTCGCAACGCAAAGGGCAAAGGTAAGCTATCCAA
GCTAGTTTGGGACTAGATTCTAACTAGTCTCAGCACCGTGTGGTTCAAAGCCATATTGCGAGTTTTGGCG
CTTTTTCTCATCGATTGACGAGGCAAAGGGAGCGAGTATGCAACCTCGTAAGTCAGACTCAGACAAAGAC
CAACTAGTTATTGACCAGTCTTCTAGAAGGCTCTGTTGTGGATCTTGAGGCCCTGGAGAGTTCCTCCAAC
AATCCGGAGACAAGCAAGTCCTCGTCGGACTAGTCACTAACTAGACTCTAACTAGTTGCAGACATGGATA
ATGCAAAAGAGACAAGCAATGAAGAAAGTGGTAAGACATTTCTCCTTTGTGGTTCTGGACTAGTCTTTGA
CTAGTCACAGTCTTAAACAAGGAAAATGAGCATGAAAATGAGGAGGAAAAGGCTGCTGAGCCCGAGGAAG
TGCAGGGTGATGGCAGACATGGTAGGTTAATACCTTGTTAGTTATTGCTAGTCACTGACTAGTCAATAAC
TAGTCTCTGAACACCTTGCAATCACTCCGTTTGCGCAGCTGAACAGTGGTGAGGATAATAGTAGTAAGTT
ATTCTAGCTTCAGAGTTATAGGAGACTAGATACTAACTAGTATTAGTTGCAACTAACCTGGATCTCAGAG
ACTTTGGCCTCAATCTAGAATCTATCTAGTTGTCAACTAGACTGTGGTATCATTGTCTTTTATTTTCCTA
GTCCTGGAACTAGCTTCTAACTAGTCTCCCTAATATGTGGCTGTCTTGTTTTTTTTTTTGTTTCCCTACC
CGGATATCTAGTCCCCTTCTAGGTTCTGTTAACCTCTCGGGCTCTGATTTAGTTTAACGCAAACCTGAGA
TTAGTTTCTAACTAGTCTCTAGGTTTTCTATCCACCTTTAATTGTAATAATAAATACAAGCAACGTTTAT
ACGTCAAAAGCATTTATAAACTTTTACCCTAAAGTAGCTTGCTTGTGTGTTTAGTTTATAATTAGTCTCT
TATTAATTTGATGTAGGTAAGCCCGCCACAAATATATATTTTTAACAAGATACCGTGGAAAAACTTCGTG
CTATCACAAAACAGTATACAAAAAATAAGCTTAACAATCTATTCTCCGCTTGGTGATGCTAAAGGGCTTT
CAATAGACCTTGTAAGTGAAGGAGATGGAGCCGTCAATCCGCTACCCTGCCTCTGGTCAGTTGGGATCAC
ATAGATGCTCGGTTGACAGGACCACCTATAGCAAGTACTTTGTAGGAGGTTCTCCTAACGCTTGGCTTCA
AATCCAATCAGGATATCAGTGAGTTACTGTTTGTCATCGCATCCTCATGAAGTCGCTCAACAGCCACTGA
GAAGCAAATATTTGGGACACCATCCCTGATGTTGAAATTTTACGCTGGAGCCCATTCACCGGTGAGCTCG
GGGACAGTCTGGCCAGTGGAGCGGAAAATCTTCAACTAACTCTGATTGGTACCACAGGTAGCCCCACAGA
ACAAACCGAGCAAACATGAAAATTTTCGCTTGAGGTTAGCGCACTCGCTAGCGCCTGCCCGCAAATATAA
AAGGCCCCGAAATCCCATGCATTTTGGAAATCAAGCGACTCTACGTATGTCATCCCCCTCCCTACCTTTG
GGAAAACCTCTCAACTGCAAGTCAGAACATTTTGCTAACAGCAGGGGCTGTGGTTTAGTGGTATAATATT
CCCTTAGCATGGGAGAGGTCCGGGGTTCGATTCCCCGCAGCTCCAGGAGACCATGGTCTCCTGTCAATTT
TTACACTTGATGTTGGTGTAATCAGGCGATCAGAGTTTGCTCAAATTCTCTCTTGTTTTAGATTCTGAAG
AATATAATTTTTACATGACTAGTTCATTTTACTTCCAAGTAGACTATTTGTAGATTGAGATTGCCGTCAA
CTTTATTCATAGAATCACATTAAATTGCTCATTGACCTGCATGTCTATGCACACATTCACATCTATCTTC
TCAGGGTATTAAGACCTCAGCCGAGACAGCAGAATCACCGCCCAAGTTAAGCCTTTGTGCTGATCATGCT
CTCGAACGGGCCAAGTTCGGGAAAAGCAAAGGAGCGTTTAGTGAGGGGCAATTTGACTCACCTCCCAGGC
AACAGATGAGGGGGGCAAAAAGAAAGAAATTTTCGTGAGTCAATATGGATTCCGAGCATCATTTTCTTGC
GGTCTATCTTGCTACGTATGTTGATCTTGACGCTGTGGATCAAGCAACGCCACTCGCTCGCTCCATCGCA
GGCTGGTCGCAGACAAATTAAAAGGCGGCAAACTCGTACAGCCGCGGGGTTGTCCGCTGCAAAGTACAGA
GTGATAAAAGCCGCCATGCGACCATCAACGCGTTGATGCCCAGCTTTTTCGATCCGAGAATCCACCGTAG
AGGCGATAGCAAGTAAAGAAAAGCTAAACAAAAAAAAATTTCTGCCCCTAAGCCATGAAAACGAGATGGG
GTGGAGCAGAACCAAGGAAAGAGTCGCGCTGGGCTGCCGTTCCGGAAGGTGTTGTAAAGGCTCGACGCCC
AAGGTGGGAGTCTAGGAGAAGAATTTGCATCGGGAGTGGGGCGGGTTACCCCTCCATATCCAATGACAGA
TATCTACCAGCCAAGGGTTTGAGCCCGCCCGCTTAGTCGTCGTCCTCGCTTGCCCCTCCATAAAAGGATT
TCCCCTCCCCCTCCCACAAAATTTTCTTTCCCTTCCTCTCCTTGTCCGCTTCAGTACGTATATCTTCCCT
TCCCTCGCTTCTCTCCTCCATCCTTCTTTCATCCATCTCCTGCTAACTTCTCTGCTCAGCACCTCTACGC
ATTACTAGCCGTAGTATCTGAGCACTTCTCCCTTTTATATTCCACAAAACATAACACAGACTTCGTATGT
CCAAGCTCGAGAAGTTCACCAACTGCTACTCCCTCAGCAAGACCCTCCGCTTCAAGGCTATCCCCGTCGG
CAAGACCCAAGAGAATATCGATAACAAGCGCCTCCTCGTCGAGGATGAGAAGCGCGCCGAGGATTACAAG
GGCGTCAAGAAGCTCCTCGATCGCTACTACCTCTCCTTCATCAACGATGTCCTCCACTCCATCAAGCTCA
AGAACCTCAACAACTACATCTCCCTGTTCCGCAAGAAAACCCGCACCGAGAAAGAGAACAAAGAGCTGGA
AAACCTCGAGATCAACCTCCGCAAAGAGATCGCCAAGGCCTTCAAGGGCAACGAGGGCTACAAGTCCCTG
TTCAAGAAGGATATCATCGAAACCATCCTGCCTGAGTTCCTCGATGATAAGGATGAGATCGCCCTCGTCA
ACTCCTTCAACGGCTTCACTACCGCCTTCACCGGTTTCTTCGATAACCGCGAAAACATGTTCTCCGAGGA
AGCCAAGTCCACCTCTATCGCCTTCCGCTGCATCAACGAGAACTTGACCCGCTACATCAGCAACATGGAT
ATCTTCGAGAAGGTCGATGCCATCTTCGACAAGCACGAGGTCCAAGAGATCAAAGAAAAGATCCTCAACT
CCGATTACGATGTCGAGGATTTCTTCGAGGGCGAGTTCTTCAACTTCGTGCTCACCCAAGAGGGCATCGA
TGTCTACAACGCCATCATCGGCGGCTTCGTCACCGAGTCCGGCGAGAAGATCAAGGGCCTCAACGAGTAC
ATCAACCTCTACAATCAAAAGACCAAGCAGAAGCTCCCCAAGTTCAAGCCCCTCTACAAGCAGGTCCTCT
CCGATCGCGAGTCCCTGTCCTTCTACGGCGAGGGTTACACCTCCGATGAGGAAGTCCTCGAGGTCTTTCG
CAACACCCTCAACAAGAACTCCGAGATCTTCTCCAGCATCAAGAAGTTGGAGAAGCTTTTCAAGAACTTC
GATGAGTACTCCTCCGCCGGCATCTTCGTCAAGAACGGCCCTGCTATCTCCACCATCTCCAAGGACATCT
TCGGCGAGTGGAACGTCATCCGCGATAAGTGGAACGCCGAGTACGATGACATCCACCTCAAGAAGAAGGC
CGTCGTTACCGAGAAGTACGAGGATGATCGCCGCAAGTCCTTCAAGAAGATCGGCTCCTTCAGCCTCGAG
CAGCTCCAAGAGTACGCCGATGCCGATCTCTCCGTCGTCGAGAAGCTGAAAGAGATCATCATCCAGAAGG
TGGACGAGATCTACAAGGTCTACGGCTCCTCTGAGAAGCTGTTCGATGCCGACTTCGTCCTCGAAAAGTC
CCTGAAGAAGAACGACGCCGTCGTCGCTATCATGAAGGATCTGCTCGATTCCGTGAAGTCGTTCGAGAAC
TACATCAAGGCTTTCTTCGGTGAGGGCAAAGAGACTAACCGCGACGAGAGCTTCTACGGTGATTTCGTCC
TGGCCTACGATATCCTCCTCAAGGTCGATCACATCTACGATGCTATCCGCAACTACGTCACCCAGAAGCC
TTACTCCAAGGATAAGTTCAAGTTGTACTTCCAGAATCCTCAGTTCATGGGCGGCTGGGACAAAGACAAA
GAAACCGATTACCGCGCCACCATCCTCCGCTACGGCAGCAAGTACTACCTCGCCATCATGGATAAGAAAT
ACGCCAAGTGCCTCCAAAAGATCGATAAGGACGATGTCAACGGCAACTACGAAAAGATCAACTACAAGCT
GCTCCCCGGTCCTAACAAGATGCTGCCCAAGGTGTTCTTCAGCAAGAAATGGATGGCCTACTACAACCCC
TCCGAGGATATCCAGAAGATCTATAAGAACGGCACCTTCAAAAAGGGCGATATGTTCAACCTCAACGATT
GCCACAAGCTCATCGATTTCTTCAAGGATTCCATCTCGCGCTACCCCAAGTGGTCCAACGCCTACGATTT
CAACTTCTCCGAGACTGAGAAGTATAAGGATATCGCTGGCTTCTACCGTGAGGTCGAGGAACAGGGTTAC
AAGGTGTCCTTCGAGTCCGCCTCCAAGAAAGAGGTCGATAAGCTCGTCGAAGAGGGCAAGCTCTACATGT
TCCAAATCTACAACAAGGATTTCTCCGATAAGTCCCACGGCACCCCTAACCTCCACACCATGTACTTCAA
GCTGCTGTTCGACGAGAACAACCACGGCCAGATCCGCCTCTCCGGCGGTGCCGAGCTGTTCATGCGCCGT
GCTAGCCTGAAGAAAGAAGAGTTGGTCGTCCATCCTGCTAACTCCCCGATCGCCAACAAGAATCCTGATA
ACCCCAAGAAAACTACCACCTTGTCCTACGACGTCTACAAGGACAAGCGCTTCAGCGAGGATCAGTACGA
GCTGCACATCCCTATCGCCATCAACAAGTGCCCTAAGAACATCTTCAAGATCAATACCGAGGTCCGCGTC
CTCCTGAAGCACGATGACAACCCCTACGTCATCGGTATCGATCGCGGCGAGCGCAACCTCCTCTACATCG
TCGTCGTCGATGGCAAGGGTAACATCGTCGAGCAGTACTCCCTGAACGAAATCATCAACAACTTCAACGG
TATCCGCATCAAGACCGACTACCACAGCCTCCTCGATAAGAAAGAAAAAGAGCGCTTCGAGGCCCGCCAG
AACTGGACCTCCATCGAGAACATCAAAGAGTTGAAGGCCGGCTACATCTCGCAGGTCGTCCACAAGATCT
GCGAGCTGGTCGAGAAGTATGATGCCGTGATCGCTCTCGAGGATCTGAACTCCGGCTTCAAGAACAGCCG
CGTCAAGGTTGAGAAGCAGGTCTACCAAAAGTTCGAGAAGATGCTCATCGACAAGCTCAACTACATGGTC
GACAAGAAGTCGAACCCCTGCGCCACCGGCGGAGCCCTCAAGGGCTACCAGATCACTAACAAGTTCGAGT
CGTTCAAGTCCATGAGCACCCAGAACGGTTTCATCTTCTACATCCCCGCCTGGCTCACCTCCAAGATCGA
TCCCTCGACCGGCTTCGTGAACCTGCTCAAGACCAAGTACACCTCCATTGCCGATTCCAAGAAGTTCATC
TCCAGCTTCGATCGCATCATGTACGTCCCCGAGGAAGATCTCTTCGAGTTCGCCCTGGATTATAAGAACT
TCAGCCGCACCGACGCCGATTACATTAAGAAGTGGAAGCTCTACTCCTACGGCAACCGCATCCGCATCTT
CCGCAATCCTAAGAAGAACAACGTTTTCGATTGGGAAGAAGTCTGCCTCACCTCCGCCTACAAAGAACTG
TTCAACAAGTACGGCATCAACTACCAGCAGGGCGACATCCGCGCTCTGCTCTGCGAGCAGTCCGATAAGG
CCTTCTACTCCTCCTTCATGGCCCTCATGTCCCTGATGCTCCAGATGCGCAACTCCATCACCGGCCGGAC
CGATGTCGATTTCCTCATCTCCCCTGTCAAGAACTCGGATGGTATCTTCTACGATTCCCGGAACTACGAG
GCTCAAGAGAACGCCATCTTGCCCAAGAACGCCGACGCCAACGGCGCCTACAATATCGCCCGCAAGGTCC
TCTGGGCCATCGGCCAGTTCAAGAAAGCTGAGGACGAGAAGCTCGATAAGGTCAAGATCGCCATTTCCAA
CAAAGAGTGGCTCGAGTACGCCCAGACCTCCGTCAAGCACAAGCGCCCTGCCGCCACCAAGAAGGCTGGC
CAGGCAAAGAAGAAGAAAGGCTCGTACCCCTACGATGTCCCCGATTACGCTTACCCTTACGACGTGCCTG
ACTACGCCTATCCGTACGACGTCCCGGATTATGCCCCTCCCAAGAAGAAGCGCAAGGTCTGACTGAGCGG
ACATTCGATTTATGCCGTTATGACTTCCTTAAAAAAGCCTTTACGAATGAAAGAAATGGAATTAGACTTG
TTATGTAGTTGATTCTACAATGGATTATGATTCCTGAACTTCAAATCCGCTGTTCATTATTAATCTCAGC
TCTTCCCGTAAAGCCAATGTTGAAACTATTCGTAAATGTACCTCGTTTTGCGTGTACCTTGCTTATCACG
TGATATTACATGACCTGGACAGAGTTCTGCGCGAAAGTCATAACGTAAATCCCGGGCGGTAGGTGCGTCC
CGGGCGGAAGGTAGTTTTCTCGTCCACCCCAACGCGTTTATCAACCTCAACTTTCAACAACCATCATGCC
ACCAAAAGCGCGTAAAACAAAGCGAGATTTGATTGAGCAAGAGGGCAGGATCCAATGCGCGATTCAAGAC
ATTAAAAATGGAAAATTTCAAAAAATTGCGCCCGCAGCGCGTGCATACAAAATTCATCCCAATACAAGTG
TAATGCGAACGACTCCAGAAGTGACTAAGCAACCGTAAACCGGAAGCAACAATCCGGCTCTCATGGCAAA
GATGGCATGTCCGGATTGCGGAGGAAAGATTTGGCGTGTGCCTGACGGTTTTGTTCCACAAGGACCCTGT
AAACTTGGTGATGGTAATGAGGTGCTCTGGCCTTGATTGAGCAAAAGTCAGCTCGCGGGGACTACGTGAG
TTGATGGTGGAGGATCATGTACTAAATAGAGCATACCTAGGGGATGGTGAACGGACGTCCAGGGTTCCGT
AGAATTGTAACAACTCTACTCGACTTGCTGCCCACTGGGGTATGTAAATACATGCCTTTTCAAAGTTGCC
GAGTGTACTAAATGGAGTGTATGTTTGGCCAATGTCATTTGGGAGGGGCCGGGAACCCTTTGGGACACCC
GCGGATGGGCTGGATCTCGGTCACTGGAGACATAGCCTAGTGGTCTAGTAGTCTAGCAGCAGGACAGCTT
CATGGTTAACCCCACATGTGATCCTCCGTCCGGTTTCCGTAGTATATAATGGACCTGAAGCTTCTCCCTC
TCTCGATGCGGTTGAAACATAAATTTGCTCATAACGTATGTCCATCTAACCCTTTCATTGTTTCTTGACC
ACTGTCTCCTTTCTGGAAAAAAAAAGACTCTGGTAAGTATGGGCCTAGGATCGAGCTACTGATCCCCCAA
TCCTTCCTAATCCCTCTGCCACTTGCCCCGACCTGTTCACCGTGACCGTACCACCACCACCCCGCCCCCT
CCTCAACTAAACCCCTCCCTTCCCCTCCCCCCTGATGTTTTCTCTTTTCTTTAATCTGACTGTCACCTCC
CTCTCTACTTCTTTTCCCTCAATTTTCTTCTCCTCTTCTTACTCTCTGTCATCTGTTTCGATACCCATAC
TAATCTCGCGTGCTTTTTCTTCACCTTCGTGTATAGATTTGTCACAATCCCAAATTTCACCATGATTGAA
CAAGATGGATTGCACGCAGGTTCTCCGGCCGCTTGGGTGGAGAGGCTATTCGGCTATGACTGGGCACAAC
AGACAATCGGCTGCTCTGATGCCGCCGTGTTCCGGCTGTCAGCGCAGGGGCGCCCGGTTCTTTTTGTCAA
GACCGACCTGTCCGGTGCCCTGAATGAACTGCAGGACGAGGCAGCGCGGCTATCGTGGCTGGCCACGACG
GGCGTTCCTTGCGCAGCTGTGCTCGACGTTGTCACTGAAGCGGGAAGGGACTGGCTGCTATTGGGCGAAG
TGCCGGGGCAGGATCTCCTGTCATCTCACCTTGCTCCTGCCGAGAAAGTATCCATCATGGCTGATGCAAT
GCGGCGGCTGCATACGCTTGATCCGGCTACCTGCCCATTCGACCACCAAGCGAAACATCGCATCGAGCGA
GCACGTACTCGGATGGAAGCCGGTCTTGTCGATCAGGATGATCTGGACGAAGAGCATCAGGGGCTCGCGC
CAGCCGAACTGTTCGCCAGGCTCAAGGCGCGCATGCCCGACGGCGATGATCTCGTCGTGACCCATGGCGA
TGCCTGCTTGCCGAATATCATGGTGGAAAATGGCCGCTTTTCTGGATTCATCGACTGTGGCCGGCTGGGT
GTGGCGGACCGCTATCAGGACATAGCGTTGGCTACCCGTGATATTGCTGAAGAGCTTGGCGGCGAATGGG
CTGACCGCTTCCTCGTGCTTTACGGTATCGCCGCTCCCGATTCGCAGCGCATCGCCTTCTATCGCCTTCT
TGACGAGTTCTTCTGAGCGGGACTCTGGGGTTCGAAATGACCGACCAAGCGACGATCCACTTAACGTTAC
TGAAATCATCAAACAGCTTGACGAATCTGGATATAAGATCGTTGGTGTCGATGTCAGCTCCGGAGTTGAG
ACAAATGGTGTTCAGGATCTCGATAAGATACGTTCATTTGTCCAAGCAGCAAAGAGTGCCTTCTAGTGAT
TTAATAGCTCCATGTCAACAAGAATAAAACGCGTTTCGGGTTTACCTCTTCCAGATACAGCTCATCTGCA
ATGCATTAATGCATTGGACCTCGCAACCCTAGTACGCCCTTCAGGCTCCGGCGAAGCAGAAGAATAGCTT
AGCAGAGTCCATGCGGATTTCGGCTCCAAAGTAGATGCCGACCGATCCCCACTACCGCATTAAGACCTCA
GCGCGGCCGCAAATTTAAATAAAATGAAGTGAAGTTCCTATACTTTCTAGAGAATAGGAACTTCTATAGT
GAGTCGAATAAGGGCGACACAAAATTTATTCTAAATGCATAATAAATACTGATAACATCTTATAGTTTGT
ATTATATTTTGTATTATCGTTGACATGTATAATTTTGATATCAAAAACTGATTTTCCCTTTATTATTTTC
GAGATTTATTTTCTTAATTCTCTTTAACAAACTAGAAATATTGTATATACAAAAAATCATAAATAATAGA
TGAATAGTTTAATTATAGGTGTTCATCAATCGAAAAAGCAACGTATCTTATTTAAAGTGCGTTGCTTTTT
TCTCATTTATAAGGTTAAATAATTCTCATATATCAAGCAAAGTGACAGGCGCCCTTAAATATTCTGACAA
ATGCTCTTTCCCTAAACTCCCCCCATAAAAAAACCCGCCGAAGCGGGTTTTTACGTTATTTGCGGATTAA
CGATTACTCGTTATCAGAACCGCCCAGGGGGCCCGAGCTTAAGACTGGCCGTCGTTTTACAACACAGAAA
GAGTTTGTAGAAACGCAAAAAGGCCATCCGTCAGGGGCCTTCTGCTTAGTTTGATGCCTGGCAGTTCCCT
ACTCTCGCCTTCCGCTTCCTCGCTCACTGACTCGCTGCGCTCGGTCGTTCGGCTGCGGCGAGCGGTATCA
GCTCACTCAAAGGCGGTAATACGGTTATCCACAGAATCAGGGGATAACGCAGGAAAGAACATGTGAGCAA
AAGGCCAGCAAAAGGCCAGGAACCGTAAAAAGGCCGCGTTGCTGGCGTTTTTCCATAGGCTCCGCCCCCC
TGACGAGCATCACAAAAATCGACGCTCAAGTCAGAGGTGGCGAAACCCGACAGGACTATAAAGATACCAG
GCGTTTCCCCCTGGAAGCTCCCTCGTGCGCTCTCCTGTTCCGACCCTGCCGCTTACCGGATACCTGTCCG
CCTTTCTCCCTTCGGGAAGCGTGGCGCTTTCTCATAGCTCACGCTGTAGGTATCTCAGTTCGGTGTAGGT
CGTTCGCTCCAAGCTGGGCTGTGTGCACGAACCCCCCGTTCAGCCCGACCGCTGCGCCTTATCCGGTAAC
TATCGTCTTGAGTCCAACCCGGTAAGACACGACTTATCGCCACTGGCAGCAGCCACTGGTAACAGGATTA
GCAGAGCGAGGTATGTAGGCGGTGCTACAGAGTTCTTGAAGTGGTGGGCTAACTACGGCTACACTAGAAG
AACAGTATTTGGTATCTGCGCTCTGCTGAAGCCAGTTACCTTCGGAAAAAGAGTTGGTAGCTCTTGATCC
GGCAAACAAACCACCGCTGGTAGCGGTGGTTTTTTTGTTTGCAAGCAGCAGATTACGCGCAGAAAAAAAG
GATCTCAAGAAGATCCTTTGATCTTTTCTACGGGGTCTGACGCTCAGTGGAACGACGCGCGCGTAACTCA
CGTTAAGGGATTTTGGTCATGAGCTTGCGCCGTCCCGTCAAGTCAGCGTAATGCTCTGCTTACCAATGCT
TAATCAGTGAGGCACCTATCTCAGCGATCTGTCTATTTCGTTCATCCATAGTTGCCTGACTCCCCGTCGT
GTAGATAACTACGATACGGGAGGGCTTACCATCTGGCCCCAGCGCTGCGATGATACCGCGAGAACCACGC
TCACCGGCTCCGGATTTATCAGCAATAAACCAGCCAGCCGGAAGGGCCGAGCGCAGAAGTGGTCCTGCAA
CTTTATCCGCCTCCATCCAGTCTATTAATTGTTGCCGGGAAGCTAGAGTAAGTAGTTCGCCAGTTAATAG
TTTGCGCAACGTTGTTGCCATCGCTACAGGCATCGTGGTGTCACGCTCGTCGTTTGGTATGGCTTCATTC
AGCTCCGGTTCCCAACGATCAAGGCGAGTTACATGATCCCCCATGTTGTGCAAAAAAGCGGTTAGCTCCT
TCGGTCCTCCGATCGTTGTCAGAAGTAAGTTGGCCGCAGTGTTATCACTCATGGTTATGGCAGCGCTACA
TAATTCTCTTACTGTCATGCCATCCGTAAGATGCTTTTCTGTGACTGGTGAGTACTCAACCAAGTCATTC
TGAGAATAGTGTATGCGGCGACCGAGTTGCTCTTGCCCGGCGTCAATACGGGATAATACCGCGCCACATA
GCAGAACTTTAAAAGTGCTCATCATTGGAAAACGTTCTTCGGGGCGAAAACTCTCAAGGATCTTACCGCT
GTTGAGATCCAGTTCGATGTAACCCACTCGTGCACCCAACTGATCTTCAGCATCTTTTACTTTCACCAGC
GTTTCTGGGTGAGCAAAAACAGGAAGGCAAAATGCCGCAAAAAAGGGAATAAGGGCGACACGGAAATGTT
GAATACTCATATTCTTCCTTTTTCAATATTATTGAAGCATTTATCAGGGTTATTGTCTCATGAGCGGATA
CATATTTGAATGTATTTAGAAAAATAAACAAATAGGGGTCAGTGTTACAACCAATTAACCAATTCTGAAC
ATTATCGCGAGCCCATTTATACCTGAATATGGCTCATAACACCCCTTGTTTGCCTGGCGGCAGTAGCGCG
GTGGTCCCACCTGACCCCATGCCGAACTCAGAAGTGAAACGCCGTAGCGCCGATGGTAGTGTGGGGACTC
CCCATGCGAGAGTAGGGAACTGCCAGGCATCAAATAAAACGAAAGGCTCAGTCGAAAGACTGGGCCTTTC
GCCCGGGCTAATTATGGGGTGTCGCCCTTATTCGACTCTATAGTGAAGTTCCTATTCTCTAGAAAGTATA
GGAACTTCTGAAGTGGGGATTTAAATGCGGCCGCGCTGAGGGTTTAATCGACGAAGCAGCTGACGGCCAG
TGCCAAGCTTAACGCGTACCGGGCCCAGTATATGTTCCGCAGATGACTGGAGCTCTGCCATACGTGCCCT
CTCAAGCACCATTTGTTCCATCTACAGAGACTAGTCACCAACTAGTCTATCAAGACTCACAGGGTACATT
GCT
Features (pLannotate 1.2.2; 14 found; start..end, strand, type, name):
    104..5351    +  rep_origin     AMA1: replication origin from Aspergillus nidulans (Aleksenko and Clutterbuck, 1996)
   5923..5994    +  ncRNA          tRNA: Accession: RF00005 - tRNA
  12452..13246   +  CDS            NeoR/KanR: aminoglycoside phosphotransferase from Tn5; aph(3')-II (or nptII); confers resistance to neomycin, kanamycin, and G418 (Geneticin®)
  13284..13587   +  terminator     trpC terminator (fragment): trpC; transcription terminator from the Aspergillus nidulans trpC gene (Punt et al., 1987)
  13681..13714   -  protein_bind   FRT (minimal): supports FLP-mediated excision but not integration (Turan and Bode, 2011) FLP recombinase from the Saccharomyces cerevisiae 2μ plasmid
  14184..14203   +  CDS            lacZα (fragment): LacZα fragment of β-galactosidase; lacZ fragment
  14228..14245   -  terminator     rrnB T2 terminator (fragment): transcription terminator T2 from the E. coli rrnB gene
  14470..15058   -  rep_origin     ori: high-copy-number ColE1/pMB1/pBR322/pUC origin of replication
  15180..16040   -  CDS            AmpR: β-lactamase; bla; confers resistance to ampicillin, carbenicillin, and related antibiotics
  16043..16139   -  promoter       AmpR promoter (fragment): bla
  16169..16193   -  CDS            KanR (fragment): aminoglycoside phosphotransferase; aph(3')-Ia; confers resistance to kanamycin
  16222..16337   +  ncRNA          5S rRNA: Accession: RF00001 - 5S ribosomal RNA
  16341..16381   +  terminator     rrnB T1 terminator (fragment): transcription terminator T1 from the E. coli rrnB gene
  16425..16458   +  protein_bind   FRT (minimal): supports FLP-mediated excision but not integration (Turan and Bode, 2011) FLP recombinase from the Saccharomyces cerevisiae 2μ plasmid
