[The description below was written by a language model from this plasmid's Addgene catalogue record and pLannotate feature annotations shown in this document.]
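Description:
pGY53 is an empty-backbone CRISPR-Cas12a shuttle vector derived from pFC332, intended for multiplex gene editing in filamentous fungi, with Aspergillus given as the target host. In E. coli it is maintained as a high-copy plasmid through a ColE1/pUC-type origin and selected with ampicillin via the β-lactamase gene and its promoter. In the fungal host, the large AMA1 element from Aspergillus nidulans supports autonomous, non-integrating replication. AMA1 plasmids of this type are generally lost readily once selection is removed, which is convenient for transient nuclease delivery. Fungal selection relies on a Tn5 NeoR/KanR (nptII) coding sequence followed by a fragment of the A. nidulans trpC terminator, conferring G418 resistance. The promoter driving this marker is not annotated.

The automated feature table covers only part of the roughly 16.7 kb sequence. A stretch of more than 6 kb between the annotated tRNA and the neomycin marker carries no annotation. This is the likely location of the Cas12a expression cassette implied by the catalogue purpose, but the record does not state the Cas12a ortholog, its promoter, terminator or any localisation signals. The single annotated tRNA lies just downstream of AMA1 and may belong to the guide RNA expression region, since tRNA sequences are commonly used to drive or process guide transcripts in fungi. The record does not confirm this, nor does it describe the cloning site for crRNA arrays. Two minimal FRT sites flank the bacterial backbone segment, alongside short remnants of lacZα, KanR, 5S rRNA and the rrnB terminators. These appear to be leftovers from earlier cloning rather than functional parts. As an empty vector, it is meant to receive user-designed crRNAs for multi-target editing.
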