Addgene plasmid #221709: pGY53
Purpose: (Empty Backbone) Empty Cas12a vector for multiplex gene editing in fungi
Depositing lab: Kyle Pomraning. Depositing organization: Pacific Northwest National Laboratory. Publication: CRISPR-Cas9/Cas12a systems for efficient genome editing and large genomic fragment deletions in Aspergillus niger. Yuan G, Deng S, Czajka JJ, Dai Z, Hofstad BA, Kim J, Pomraning KR. Front Bioeng Biotechnol. 2024 Oct 16;12:1452496. doi: 10.3389/fbioe.2024.1452496. eCollection 2024. PubMed 39479294.
Backbone
  Vector backbone: pFC332
  Vector type: Bacterial Expression, CRISPR ; Aspergillus
  Selectable markers: Neomycin (select with G418)
Growth in bacteria
  Bacterial resistance: Ampicillin, 100 μg/mL
  Growth temperature: 37°C
  Growth strain: DH5alpha
  Copy number: High Copy
Terms and licenses: Academic/Nonprofit Terms; Industry Terms: Not Available to Industry
How to cite: pGY53 was a gift from Kyle Pomraning (Addgene plasmid # 221709 ; http://n2t.net/addgene:221709 ; RRID:Addgene_221709)
